>Addgene plasmid #89983 | 10xHis-ataxin-3 *SIM-HA | addgene full sequence | sequence record 181706 | Addgene NGS Result
CAGCAAAAGGCCAGGAACCGTAAAAAGGCCGCGTTGCTGGCGTTTTTCCATAGGCTCCGCCCCCCTGACG
AGCATCACAAAAATCGACGCTCAAGTCAGAGGTGGCGAAACCCGACAGGACTATAAAGATACCAGGCGTT
TCCCCCTGGAAGCTCCCTCGTGCGCTCTCCTGTTCCGACCCTGCCGCTTACCGGATACCTGTCCGCCTTT
CTCCCTTCGGGAAGCGTGGCGCTTTCTCATAGCTCACGCTGTAGGTATCTCAGTTCGGTGTAGGTCGTTC
GCTCCAAGCTGGGCTGTGTGCACGAACCCCCCGTTCAGCCCGACCGCTGCGCCTTATCCGGTAACTATCG
TCTTGAGTCCAACCCGGTAAGACACGACTTATCGCCACTGGCAGCAGCCACTGGTAACAGGATTAGCAGA
GCGAGGTATGTAGGCGGTGCTACAGAGTTCTTGAAGTGGTGGCCTAACTACGGCTACACTAGAAGAACAG
TATTTGGTATCTGCGCTCTGCTGAAGCCAGTTACCTTCGGAAAAAGAGTTGGTAGCTCTTGATCCGGCAA
ACAAACCACCGCTGGTAGCGGTGGTTTTTTTGTTTGCAAGCAGCAGATTACGCGCAGAAAAAAAGGATCT
CAAGAAGATCCTTTGATCTTTTCTACGGGGTCTGACGCTCAGTGGAACGAAAACTCACGTTAAGGGATTT
TGGTCATGAGATTATCAAAAAGGATCTTCACCTAGATCCTTTTAAATTAAAAATGAAGTTTTAAATCAAT
CTAAAGTATATATGAGTAAACTTGGTCTGACAGTTACCAATGCTTAATCAGTGAGGCACCTATCTCAGCG
ATCTGTCTATTTCGTTCATCCATAGTTGCCTGACTCCCCGTCGTGTAGATAACTACGATACGGGAGGGCT
TACCATCTGGCCCCAGTGCTGCAATGATACCGCGAGACCCACGCTCACCGGCTCCAGATTTATCAGCAAT
AAACCAGCCAGCCGGAAGGGCCGAGCGCAGAAGTGGTCCTGCAACTTTATCCGCCTCCATCCAGTCTATT
AATTGTTGCCGGGAAGCTAGAGTAAGTAGTTCGCCAGTTAATAGTTTGCGCAACGTTGTTGCCATTGCTA
CAGGCATCGTGGTGTCACGCTCGTCGTTTGGTATGGCTTCATTCAGCTCCGGTTCCCAACGATCAAGGCG
AGTTACATGATCCCCCATGTTGTGCAAAAAAGCGGTTAGCTCCTTCGGTCCTCCGATCGTTGTCAGAAGT
AAGTTGGCCGCAGTGTTATCACTCATGGTTATGGCAGCACTGCATAATTCTCTTACTGTCATGCCATCCG
TAAGATGCTTTTCTGTGACTGGTGAGTACTCAACCAAGTCATTCTGAGAATAGTGTATGCGGCGACCGAG
TTGCTCTTGCCCGGCGTCAATACGGGATAATACCGCGCCACATAGCAGAACTTTAAAAGTGCTCATCATT
GGAAAACGTTCTTCGGGGCGAAAACTCTCAAGGATCTTACCGCTGTTGAGATCCAGTTCGATGTAACCCA
CTCGTGCACCCAACTGATCTTCAGCATCTTTTACTTTCACCAGCGTTTCTGGGTGAGCAAAAACAGGAAG
GCAAAATGCCGCAAAAAAGGGAATAAGGGCGACACGGAAATGTTGAATACTCATACTCTTCCTTTTTCAA
TATTATTGAAGCATTTATCAGGGTTATTGTCTCATGAGCGGATACATATTTGAATGTATTTAGAAAAATA
AACAAATAGGGGTTCCGCGCACATTTCCCCGAAAAGTGCCACCTGACGTCGACGGATCGGGAGATCTCCC
GATCCCCTATGGTGCACTCTCAGTACAATCTGCTCTGATGCCGCATAGTTAAGCCAGTATCTGCTCCCTG
CTTGTGTGTTGGAGGTCGCTGAGTAGTGCGCGAGCAAAATTTAAGCTACAACAAGGCAAGGCTTGACCGA
CAATTGCATGAAGAATCTGCTTAGGGTTAGGCGTTTTGCGCTGCTTCGCGATGTACGGGCCAGATATACG
CGTTGACATTGATTATTGACTAGTTATTAATAGTAATCAATTACGGGGTCATTAGTTCATAGCCCATATA
TGGAGTTCCGCGTTACATAACTTACGGTAAATGGCCCGCCTGGCTGACCGCCCAACGACCCCCGCCCATT
GACGTCAATAATGACGTATGTTCCCATAGTAACGCCAATAGGGACTTTCCATTGACGTCAATGGGTGGAG
TATTTACGGTAAACTGCCCACTTGGCAGTACATCAAGTGTATCATATGCCAAGTACGCCCCCTATTGACG
TCAATGACGGTAAATGGCCCGCCTGGCATTATGCCCAGTACATGACCTTATGGGACTTTCCTACTTGGCA
GTACATCTACGTATTAGTCATCGCTATTACCATGGTGATGCGGTTTTGGCAGTACATCAATGGGCGTGGA
TAGCGGTTTGACTCACGGGGATTTCCAAGTCTCCACCCCATTGACGTCAATGGGAGTTTGTTTTGGCACC
AAAATCAACGGGACTTTCCAAAATGTCGTAACAACTCCGCCCCATTGACGCAAATGGGCGGTAGGCGTGT
ACGGTGGGAGGTCTATATAAGCAGAGCTCTCCCTATCAGTGATAGAGATCTCCCTATCAGTGATAGAGAT
CGTCGACGAGCTCGTTTAGTGAACCGTCAGATCGCCTGGAGACGCCATCCACGCTGTTTTGACCTCCATA
GAAGACACCGGGACCGATCCAGCCTCCGGACTCTAGCGTTTAAACTTAAGAATGGCGCACCATCACCACC
ATCATCACCATCACCATGGTACCGGAGGTTCCGGTATGGAGTCCATCTTCCACGAGAAACAAGAAGGCTC
ACTTTGTGCTCAACATTGCCTGAATAACTTATTGCAAGGAGAATATTTTAGCCCTGTGGAATTATCCTCA
ATTGCACATCAGCTGGATGAGGAGGAGAGGATGAGAATGGCAGAAGGAGGAGTTACTAGTGAAGATTATC
GCACGTTTTTACAGCAGCCTTCTGGAAATATGGATGACAGTGGTTTTTTCTCTATTCAGGTTATAAGCAA
TGCCTTGAAAGTTTGGGGTTTAGAACTAATCCTGTTCAACAGTCCAGAGTATCAGAGGCTCAGGATCGAT
CCTATAAATGAAAGATCATTTATATGCAATTATAAGGAACACTGGTTTACAGTTAGAAAATTAGGAAAAC
AGTGGTTTAACTTGAATTCTCTCTTGACGGGTCCAGAATTAATATCAGATACATATCTTGCACTTTTCTT
GGCTCAATTACAACAGGAAGGTTATTCTGCCTTTGCCGCCAAGGGTGATCTGCCAGATTGCGAAGCTGAC
CAACTCCTGCAGATGATTAGGGTCCAACAGATGCATCGACCAAAACTTATTGGAGAAGAATTAGCACAAC
TAAAAGAGCAAAGAGTCCATAAAACAGACCTGGAACGAGTGTTAGAAGCAAATGATGGCTCAGGAATGTT
AGACGAAGATGAGGAGGATTTGCAGAGGGCTCTGGCACTAAGTCGCCAAGAAATTGACATGGAAGATGAG
GAAGCAGATCTCCGCAGGGCTATTCAGCTAAGTATGCAAGGTAGTTCCAGAAACATATCTCAAGATATGA
CACAGACATCAGGTACAAATCTTACTTCAGAAGAGCTTCGGAAGAGACGAGAAGCCTACTTTGAAAAACA
GCAGCAAAAGCAGCAACAGCAGCAGCAGCAGCAGCAGCAGGGGGACCTATCAGGACAGAGTTCACATCCA
TGTGAAAGGCCAGCCACCAGTTCAGGAGCACTTGGGAGTGATCTAGGTGATGCTATGAGTGAAGAAGACA
TGCTTCAGGCAGCTGTGACCATGTCTTTAGAAACTGTCAGAAATGATTTGAAAACAGAAGGAAAAAAAGG
CGGCGGATCCTACCCATACGATGTTCCAGATTACGCTTAACTCGAGTCTAGAGGGCCCGTTTAAACCCGC
TGATCAGCCTCGACTGTGCCTTCTAGTTGCCAGCCATCTGTTGTTTGCCCCTCCCCCGTGCCTTCCTTGA
CCCTGGAAGGTGCCACTCCCACTGTCCTTTCCTAATAAAATGAGGAAATTGCATCGCATTGTCTGAGTAG
GTGTCATTCTATTCTGGGGGGTGGGGTGGGGCAGGACAGCAAGGGGGAGGATTGGGAAGACAATAGCAGG
CATGCTGGGGATGCGGTGGGCTCTATGGCTTCTGAGGCGGAAAGAACCAGCTGGGGCTCTAGGGGGTATC
CCC
[124 nt withheld, positions 4274-4397]
C
[91 nt withheld, positions 4399-4489]
AGGGTGATGGTTCACGTACCTAGAAGTTCCTATTCCGAAGTTCCTATTCTCTAGAAAGTATAGGAACTTC
CTTGGCCAAAAAGCCTGAACTCACCGCGACGTCTGTCGAGAAGTTTCTGATCGAAAAGTTCGACAGCGTC
TCCGACCTGATGCAGCTCTCGGAGGGCGAAGAATCTCGTGCTTTCAGCTTCGATGTAGGAGGGCGTGGAT
ATGTCCTGCGGGTAAATAGCTGCGCCGATGGTTTCTACAAAGATCGTTATGTTTATCGGCACTTTGCATC
GGCCGCGCTCCCGATTCCGGAAGTGCTTGACATTGGGGAATTCAGCGAGAGCCTGACCTATTGCATCTCC
CGCCGTGCACAGGGTGTCACGTTGCAAGACCTGCCTGAAACCGAACTGCCCGCTGTTCTGCAGCCGGTCG
CGGAGGCCATGGATGCGATCGCTGCGGCCGATCTTAGCCAGACGAGCGGGTTCGGCCCATTCGGACCGCA
AGGAATCGGTCAATACACTACATGGCGTGATTTCATATGCGCGATTGCTGATCCCCATGTGTATCACTGG
CAAACTGTGATGGACGACACCGTCAGTGCGTCCGTCGCGCAGGCTCTCGATGAGCTGATGCTTTGGGCCG
AGGACTGCCCCGAAGTCCGGCACCTCGTGCACGCGGATTTCGGCTCCAACAATGTCCTGACGGACAATGG
CCGCATAACAGCGGTCATTGACTGGAGCGAGGCGATGTTCGGGGATTCCCAATACGAGGTCGCCAACATC
TTCTTCTGGAGGCCGTGGTTGGCTTGTATGGAGCAGCAGACGCGCTACTTCGAGCGGAGGCATCCGGAGC
TTGCAGGATCGCCGCGGCTCCGGGCGTATATGCTCCGCATTGGTCTTGACCAACTCTATCAGAGCTTGGT
TGACGGCAATTTCGATGATGCAGCTTGGGCGCAGGGTCGATGCGACGCAATCGTCCGATCCGGAGCCGGG
ACTGTCGGGCGTACACAAATCGCCCGCAGAAGCGCGGCCGTCTGGACCGATGGCTGTGTAGAAGTACTCG
CCGATAGTGGAAACCGACGCCCCAGCACTCGTCCGAGGGCAAAGGAATAGCACGTACTACGAGATTTCGA
TTCCACCGCCGCCTTCTATGAAAGGTTGGGCTTCGGAATCGTTTTCCGGGACGCCGGCTGGATGATCCTC
CAGCGCGGGGATCTCATGCTGGAGTTCTTCGCCCACCCCAACTTGTTTATTGCAGCTTATAATGGTTACA
AATAAAGCAATAGCATCACAAATTTCACAAATAAAGCATTTTTTTCACTGCATTCTAGTTGTGGTTTGTC
CAAACTCATCAATGTATCTTATCATGTCTGTATACCGTCGACCTCTAGCTAGAGCTTGGCGTAATCATGG
TCATAGCTGTTTCCTGTGTGAAATTGTTATCCGCTCACAATTCCACACAACATACGAGCCGGAAGCATAA
AGTGTAAAGCCTGGGGTGCCTAATGAGTGAGCTAACTCACATTAATTGCGTTGCGCTCACTGCCCGCTTT
CCAGTCGGGAAACCTGTCGTGCCAGCTGCATTAATGAATCGGCCAACGCGCGGGGAGAGGCGGTTTGCGT
ATTGGGCGCTCTTCCGCTTCCTCGCTCACTGACTCGCTGCGCTCGGTCGTTCGGCTGCGGCGAGCGGTAT
CAGCTCACTCAAAGGCGGTAATACGGTTATCCACAGAATCAGGGGATAACGCAGGAAAGAACATGTGAGC
AAAAGGC
Features (pLannotate 1.2.2; 23 found; start..end, strand, type, name):
     45..633     -  rep_origin     ori: high-copy-number ColE1/pMB1/pBR322/pUC origin of replication
    804..1664    -  CDS            AmpR: β-lactamase; bla; confers resistance to ampicillin, carbenicillin, and related antibiotics
   1665..1769    -  promoter       AmpR promoter: bla
   1828..1880    -  misc_feature   bom (fragment): basis of mobility region from pBR322
   2035..2414    +  enhancer       CMV enhancer: human cytomegalovirus immediate early enhancer
   2415..2618    +  promoter       CMV promoter: human cytomegalovirus (CMV) immediate early promoter
   2620..2639    +  promoter       PLtetO-1 promoter (fragment): modified phage lambda PL promoter with tet operator sites (Lutz and Bujard, 1997)
   2641..2660    +  promoter       PLtetO-1 promoter (fragment): modified phage lambda PL promoter with tet operator sites (Lutz and Bujard, 1997)
   2668..2701    +  promoter       TRE3GV promoter (fragment): 3rd-generation Tet-responsive promoter that can be activated by binding of Tet-On® 3G, optimized for retroviral and lentiviral vectors
   2836..3918    +  CDS            ATXN3: ATX3_HUMAN - Also known as ATX3, MJD, MJD1, SCA3. Experimental evidence at protein level: Swiss-Prot protein existence level 1. Deubiquitinating enzyme involved in protein homeostasis maintenance, transcription, cytoskeleton regulation, myogenesis and degradation of misfolded chaperone substrates (PubMed:12297501, PubMed:17696782, PubMed:23625928, PubMed:28445460, PubMed:16118278). Binds long polyubiquitin chains and trims them, while it has weak or no activity against chains of 4 or less ubiquitins (PubMed:17696782). Involved in degradation of misfolded chaperone substrates via its interactio
   3931..3959    +  CDS            3xHA (fragment): three tandem HA epitope tags
   4004..4228    +  polyA_signal   bGH poly(A) signal: bovine growth hormone polyadenylation signal
   4232..4253    +  promoter       SV40 promoter (fragment): SV40 enhancer and early promoter
   4274..4507    +  rep_origin     f1 ori (fragment) (sequence partly withheld): f1 bacteriophage origin of replication; arrow indicates direction of (+) strand synthesis
   4512..4559    +  protein_bind   FRT: FLP-mediated recombination occurs in the 8-bp core sequence TCTAGAAA (Turan and Bode, 2011). FLP recombinase from the Saccharomyces cerevisiae 2μ plasmid
   4567..5589    +  CDS            HygR: aminoglycoside phosphotransferase from E. coli; aph(4)-Ia; confers resistance to hygromycin
   5599..5724    +  CDS            ble (fragment): BLE_KLEPN - Experimental evidence at protein level: Swiss-Prot protein existence level 1. Binding protein with a strong affinity to the bleomycin family of antibiotics. Binds to CL990; an antimitotic-antibiotic compound. From Klebsiella pneumoniae.
   5719..5840    +  polyA_signal   SV40 poly(A) signal: SV40 polyadenylation signal
   5913..5929    -  protein_bind   lac operator: The lac repressor binds to the lac operator to inhibit transcription in E. coli. This inhibition can be relieved by adding lactose or isopropyl-β-D-thiogalactopyranoside (IPTG). lac repressor encoded by lacI
   5937..5967    -  promoter       lac promoter: promoter for the E. coli lac operon
   5982..6003    -  protein_bind   CAP binding site: CAP binding activates transcription in the presence of cAMP. E. coli catabolite activator protein
   6016..6108    -  CDS            lacI (fragment): lac repressor; lacI; The lac repressor binds to the lac operator to inhibit transcription in E. coli. This inhibition can be relieved by adding lactose or isopropyl-β-D-thiogalactopyranoside (IPTG).
   6110..6243    -  rep_origin     RSF ori (fragment): Plasmids containing the RSF 1030 origin of replication can be propagated in E. coli cells that contain additional plasmids with compatible origins.
