[The description below was written by a language model from this plasmid's Addgene catalogue record and pLannotate feature annotations shown in this document.]
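Description:
10xHis-ataxin-3 *SIM-HA is a mammalian expression plasmid built on the pcDNA5/FRT/TO backbone and sequenced at about 6.2 kb. It is propagated in E. coli through a high-copy ColE1/pUC-type origin with ampicillin selection (β-lactamase under its own promoter). The annotation also picks up small fragments of f1 ori, lac regulatory elements and other vector remnants that have no evident role in the design.

The payload is human ataxin-3 (ATXN3), a deubiquitinating enzyme, carrying an N-terminal 10xHis tag and a C-terminal HA epitope. The feature table labels the HA epitope as a fragment of a 3xHA element and does not annotate the His tag separately. The SUMO-interacting motif is disrupted by changing residues 162 IFVV to AFAA. Expression is driven by the CMV enhancer/promoter followed by two short tet operator matches, the arrangement that makes this backbone repressible by Tet repressor and inducible with tetracycline or doxycycline in repressor-expressing cells. Transcripts end at the bGH polyadenylation signal.

Downstream, an FRT site sits directly in front of a hygromycin resistance gene with an SV40 poly(A) signal. No full promoter is annotated upstream of this gene. This layout lets FLP recombinase integrate the plasmid at a genomic FRT site in a suitable host line, where an upstream promoter activates hygromycin resistance and yields isogenic stable lines.

The associated study concerns ataxin-3 counteracting the SUMO-targeted ubiquitin ligase RNF4 in the MDC1-dependent DNA double-strand break response. The construct therefore probably serves as a SUMO-binding-deficient comparator, with the two tags available for pull-down and detection.
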