Addgene plasmid #89983: 10xHis-ataxin-3 *SIM-HA
Purpose: Expresses His- and HA-tagged ataxin-3 with a mutation in the SUMO-interacting motif
Depositing lab: Nico Dantuma. Depositing organization: Karolinska Institutet. Publication: Ataxin-3 consolidates the MDC1-dependent DNA double-strand break response by counteracting the SUMO-targeted ubiquitin ligase RNF4. Pfeiffer A, Luijsterburg MS, Acs K, Wiegant WW, Helfricht A, Herzog LK, Minoia M, Bottcher C, Salomons FA, van Attikum H, Dantuma NP. EMBO J. 2017 Mar 8. pii: e201695151. doi: 10.15252/embj.201695151. PubMed 28275011.
Backbone
  Vector backbone: pcDNA5/FRT/TO
  Vector type: Mammalian Expression
  Selectable markers: Hygromycin
Growth in bacteria
  Bacterial resistance: Ampicillin, 100 μg/mL
  Growth temperature: 37°C
  Growth strain: DH5alpha
  Copy number: Unknown
Gene/Insert
  Gene/Insert name: ataxin-3
  Species: H. sapiens (human)
  Mutation: mutated aa 162IFVV to 162AFAA
  Entrez Gene: ATXN3 (a.k.a. AT3, ATX3, JOS, MJD, MJD1, SCA3)
  Tag / fusion protein: 10xHis (N terminal on insert); HA (C terminal on insert)
  Cloning method: Unknown
  Sequencing primers: 5′ CGCAAATGGGCGGTAGGCGTG
Terms and licenses: Academic/Nonprofit Terms; Industry Terms: Not Available to Industry
How to cite: 10xHis-ataxin-3 *SIM-HA was a gift from Nico Dantuma (Addgene plasmid # 89983 ; http://n2t.net/addgene:89983 ; RRID:Addgene_89983)
